>Addgene plasmid #215057 | mAzGreen-Cyclin D1 (HP) | addgene full sequence | sequence record 428734 | Addgene NGS Result
CTACACTAGAAGAACAGTATTTGGTATCTGCGCTCTGCTGAAGCCAGTTACCTTCGGAAAAAGAGTTGGT
AGCTCTTGATCCGGCAAACAAACCACCGCTGGTAGCGGTGGTTTTTTTGTTTGCAAGCAGCAGATTACGC
GCAGAAAAAAAGGATCTCAAGAAGATCCTTTGATCTTTTCTACGGGGTCTGACGCTCAGTGGAACGAAAA
CTCACGTTAAGGGATTTTGGTCATGAGATTATCAAAAAGGATCTTCACCTAGATCCTTTTGCGGCCGCAA
ATCAATCTAAAGTATATATGAGTAAACTTGGTCTGACAGTTACCAATGCTTAATCAGTGAGGCACCTATC
TCAGCGATCTGTCTATTTCGTTCATCCATAGTTGCCTGACTCCCCGTCGTGTAGATAACTACGATACGGG
AGGGCTTACCATCTGGCCCCAGTGCTGCAATGATACCGCGAGACCCACGCTCACCGGCTCCAGATTTATC
AGCAATAAACCAGCCAGCCGGAAGGGCCGAGCGCAGAAGTGGTCCTGCAACTTTATCCGCCTCCATCCAG
TCTATTAATTGTTGCCGGGAAGCTAGAGTAAGTAGTTCGCCAGTTAATAGTTTGCGCAACGTTGTTGCCA
TTGCTACAGGCATCGTGGTGTCACGCTCGTCGTTTGGTATGGCTTCATTCAGCTCCGGTTCCCAACGATC
AAGGCGAGTTACATGATCCCCCATGTTGTGCAAAAAAGCGGTTAGCTCCTTCGGTCCTCCGATCGTTGTC
AGAAGTAAGTTGGCCGCAGTGTTATCACTCATGGTTATGGCAGCACTGCATAATTCTCTTACTGTCATGC
CATCCGTAAGATGCTTTTCTGTGACTGGTGAGTACTCAACCAAGTCATTCTGAGAATAGTGTATGCGGCG
ACCGAGTTGCTCTTGCCCGGCGTCAATACGGGATAATACCGCGCCACATAGCAGAACTTTAAAAGTGCTC
ATCATTGGAAAACGTTCTTCGGGGCGAAAACTCTCAAGGATCTTACCGCTGTTGAGATCCAGTTCGATGT
AACCCACTCGTGCACCCAACTGATCTTCAGCATCTTTTACTTTCACCAGCGTTTCTGGGTGAGCAAAAAC
AGGAAGGCAAAATGCCGCAAAAAAGGGAATAAGGGCGACACGGAAATGTTGAATACTCATACTCTTCCTT
TTTCAATATTATTGAAGCATTTATCAGGGTTATTGTCTCATGAGCGGATACATATTTGAATGTATTTAGA
AAAATAAACAAATAGGGGTTCCGCGCACATTTCCCCGAAAAGTGCCACCTGCAGCCTGAATATGGGCCAA
ACAGGATATCTGTGGTAAGCAGTTCCTGCCCCGGCTCAGGGCCAAGAACAGATGGAACAGCTGAATATGG
GCCAAACAGGATATCTGTGGTAAGCAGTTCCTGCCCCGGCTCAGGGCCAAGAACAGATGGTCCCCAGATG
CGGTCCAGCCCTCAGCAGTTTCTAGAGAACCATCAGATGTTTCCAGGGTGCCCCAAGGACCTGAAATGAC
CCTGTGCCTTATTTGAACTAACCAATCAGTTCGCTTCTCGCTTCTGTTCGCGCGCTTCTGCTCCCCGAGC
TCAATAAAAGAGCCCACAACCCCTCACTCGGGGCGCCAGTCCTCCGATTGACTGAGTCGCCCGGGTACCC
GTGTATCCAATAAACCCTCTTGCAGTTGCATCCGACTTGTGGTCTCGCTGTTCCTTGGGAGGGTCTCCTC
TGAGTGATTGACTACCCGTCAGCGGGGGTCTTTCATTTGGGGGCTCGTCCGGGATCGGGAGACCCCTGCC
CAGGGACCACCGACCCACCACCGGGAGGCAAGCTGGCCAGCAACTTATCTGTGTCTGTCCGATTGTCTAG
TGTCTATGACTGATTTTATGCGCCTGCGTCGGTACTAGTTAGCTAACTAGCTCTGTATCTGGCGGACCCG
TGGTGGAACTGACGAGTTCTGAACACCCGGCCGCAACCCTGGGAGACGTCCCAGGGACTTTGGGGGCCGT
TTTTGTGGCCCGACCTGAGGAAGGGAGTCGATGTGGAATCCGACCCCGTCAGGATATGTGGTTCTGGTAG
GAGACGAGAACCTAAAACAGTTCCCGCCTCCGTCTGAATTTTTGCTTTCGGTTTGGAACCGAAGCCGCGC
GTCTTGTCTGCTGCAGCGCTGCAGCATCGTTCTGTGTTGTCTCTGTCTGACTGTGTTTCTGTATTTGTCT
GAAAATTAGGGCCAGACTGTTACCACTCCCTTAAGTTTGACCTTAGGTCACTGGAAAGATGTCGAGCGGA
TCGCTCACAACCAGTCGGTAGATGTCAAGAAGAGACGTTGGGTTACCTTCTGCTCTGCAGAATGGCCAAC
CTTTAACGTCGGATGGCCGCGAGACGGCACCTTTAACCGAGACCTCATCACCCAGGTTAAGATCAAGGTC
TTTTCACCTGGCCCGCATGGACACCCAGACCAGGTCCCCTACATCGTGACCTGGGAAGCCTTGGCTTTTG
ACCCCCCTCCCTGGGTCAAGCCCTTTGTACACCCTAAGCCTCCGCCTCCTCTTCCTCCATCCGCCCCGTC
TCTCCCCCTTGAACCTCCTCGTTCGACCCCGCCTCGATCCTCCCTTTATCCAGCCCTCACTCCTTCTCTA
GGCGCCGGCCGGATCCCGCCACCATGGTGAGCGTGATCAAGCCCGAGATGAAGATCAAGCTGTGCATGAG
GGGCACCGTGAACGGCCACAACTTCGTGATCGAGGGCGAGGGCAAGGGCAACCCCTACGAGGGCACCCAG
ATCCTGGACCTGAACGTGACCGAGGGCGCCCCCCTGCCCTTCGCCTACGACATCCTGACCACCGTGTTCC
AGTACGGCAACAGGGCCTTCACCAAGTACCCCGCCGACATCCAGGACTACTTCAAGCAGACCTTCCCCGA
GGGCTACCACTGGGAGAGGAGCATGACCTACGAGGACCAGGGCATCTGCACCGCCACCAGCAACATCAGC
ATGAGGGGCGACTGCTTCTTCTACGACATCAGGTTCGACGGCACCAACTTCCCCCCCAACGGCCCCGTGA
TGCAGAAGAAGACCCTGAAGTGGGAGCCCAGCACCGAGAAGATGTACGTGGAGGACGGCGTGCTGAAGGG
CGACGTGAACATGAGGCTGCTGCTGGAGGGCGGCGGCCACTACAGGTGCGACTTCAAGACCACCTACAAG
GCCAAGAAGGAGGTGAGGCTGCCCGACGCCCACAAGATCGACCACAGGATCGAGATCCTGAAGCACGACA
AGGACTACAACAAGGTGAAGCTGTACGAGAACGCCGTGGCCAGGTACTCCATGCTGCCCAGCCAGGCCAA
GTCCGGACTCAGATCTCGAGCTCAAGCTTCGAATTCACCAGAACACCAGCTCCTGTGCTGCGAAGTGGAA
ACCATCCGCCGCGCGTACCCCGATGCCAACCTCCTCAACGACCGGGTGCTGCGGGCCATGCTGAAGGCGG
AGGAGACCTGCGCGCCCTCGGTGTCCTACTTCAAATGTGTGCAGAAGGAGGTCCTGCCGTCCGCGCGGAA
GATCGCCGCCACCGCGATGCTGGAGGTCTGCGAGGAACAGAAGTGCGAGGAGGAGGTCTTCCCGCTGGCC
ATGAACTACCTGGACCGCTTCCTGTCGCTGGAGCCCGTGAAAAAGAGCCGCCTGCAGCTGCTGGGGGCCA
CTTGCATGTTCGTGGCCTCTAAGATGAAGGAGACCATCCCCCTGACGGCCGAGAAGCTGTGCATCTACAC
CGACAACTCCATCCGGCCCGAGGAGCTGCTGCAAATGGAGCTGCTCCTGGTGAACAAGCTCAAGTGGAAC
CTGGCCGCAATGACCCCGCACGATTTCATTGAACACTTCCTCTCCAAAATGCCAGAGGCGGAGGAGAACA
AACAGATCATCCGCAAACACGCGCAGACCTTCGTTGCCCTCTGTGCCACAGATGTGAAGTTCATTTCCAA
TCCGCCCTCCATGGTGGCAGCGGGGAGCGTGGTGGCCGCAGTGCAAGGCCTGAACCTGAGGAGCCCCAAC
AACTTCCTGTCCTACTACCGCCTCACACGCTTCCTCTCCAGAGTGATCAAGTGTGACCCAGACTGCCTCC
GGGCCTGCCAGGAGCAGATCGAAGCCCTGCTGGAGTCAAGCCTGCGCCAGGCCCAGCAGAACATGGACCC
CAAGGCCGCCGAGGAGGAGGAAGAGGAGGAGGAGGAGGTGGACCTGGCTTGCACACCCACCGACGTGCGG
GACGTGGACATCTGAGTCGACCCTGTGGAATGTGTGTCAGTTAGGGTGTGGAAAGTCCCCAGGCTCCCCA
GCAGGCAGAAGTATGCAAAGCATGCATCTCAATTAGTCAGCAACCAGGTGTGGAAAGTCCCCAGGCTCCC
CAGCAGGCAGAAGTATGCAAAGCATGCATCTCAATTAGTCAGCAACCATAGTCCCGCCCCTAACTCCGCC
CATCCCGCCCCTAACTCCGCCCAGTTCCGCCCATTCTCCGCCCCATGGCTGACTAATTTTTTTTATTTAT
GCAGAGGCCGAGGCCGCCTCGGCCTCTGAGCTATTCCAGAAGTAGTGAGGAGGCTTTTTTGGAGGCCTAG
GCTTTTGCAAAAAGCTTACCATGACCGAGTACAAGCCCACGGTGCGCCTCGCCACCCGCGACGACGTCCC
CAGGGCCGTACGCACCCTCGCCGCCGCGTTCGCCGACTACCCCGCCACGCGCCACACCGTCGATCCGGAC
CGCCACATCGAGCGGGTCACCGAGCTGCAAGAACTCTTCCTCACGCGCGTCGGGCTCGACATCGGCAAGG
TGTGGGTCGCGGACGACGGCGCCGCGGTGGCGGTCTGGACCACGCCGGAGAGCGTCGAAGCGGGGGCGGT
GTTCGCCGAGATCGGCCCGCGCATGGCCGAGTTGAGCGGTTCCCGGCTGGCCGCGCAGCAACAGATGGAA
GGCCTCCTGGCGCCGCACCGGCCCAAGGAGCCCGCGTGGTTCCTGGCCACCGTCGGCGTCTCGCCCGACC
ACCAGGGCAAGGGTCTGGGCAGCGCCGTCGTGCTCCCCGGAGTGGAGGCGGCCGAGCGCGCCGGGGTGCC
CGCCTTCCTGGAGACCTCCGCGCCCCGCAACCTCCCCTTCTACGAGCGGCTCGGCTTCACCGTCACCGCC
GACGTCGAGGTGCCCGAAGGACCGCGCACCTGGTGCATGACCCGCAAGCCCGGTGCCTGACGCCCGCCCC
ACGACCCGCAGCGCCCGACCGAAAGGAGCGCACGACCCCATGCATCGATAAAATAAAAGATTTTATTTAG
TCTCCAGAAAAAGGGGGGAATGAAAGACCCCACCTGTAGGTTTGGCAAGCTAGCTTAAGTAACGCCATTT
TGCAAGGCATGGAAAAATACATAACTGAGAATAGAGAAGTTCAGATCAAGGTCAGGAACAGATGGAACAG
CTGAATATGGGCCAAACAGGATATCTGTGGTAAGCAGTTCCTGCCCCGGCTCAGGGCCAAGAACAGATGG
AACAGCTGAATATGGGCCAAACAGGATATCTGTGGTAAGCAGTTCCTGCCCCGGCTCAGGGCCAAGAACA
GATGGTCCCCAGATGCGGTCCAGCCCTCAGCAGTTTCTAGAGAACCATCAGATGTTTCCAGGGTGCCCCA
AGGACCTGAAATGACCCTGTGCCTTATTTGAACTAACCAATCAGTTCGCTTCTCGCTTCTGTTCGCGCGC
TTCTGCTCCCCGAGCTCAATAAAAGAGCCCACAACCCCTCACTCGGGGCGCCAGTCCTCCGATTGACTGA
GTCGCCCGGGTACCCGTGTATCCAATAAACCCTCTTGCAGTTGCATCCGACTTGTGGTCTCGCTGTTCCT
TGGGAGGGTCTCCTCTGAGTGATTGACTACCCGTCAGCGGGGGTCTTTCACATGCAGCATGTATCAAAAT
TAATTTGGTTTTTTTTCTTAAGTATTTACATTAAATGGCCATAGTTGCATTAATGAATCGGCCAACGCGC
GGGGAGAGGCGGTTTGCGTATTGGGCGCTCTTCCGCTTCCTCGCTCACTGACTCGCTGCGCTCGGTCGTT
CGGCTGCGGCGAGCGGTATCAGCTCACTCAAAGGCGGTAATACGGTTATCCACAGAATCAGGGGATAACG
CAGGAAAGAACATGTGAGCAAAAGGCCAGCAAAAGGCCAGGAACCGTAAAAAGGCCGCGTTGCTGGCGTT
TTTCCATAGGCTCCGCCCCCCTGACGAGCATCACAAAAATCGACGCTCAAGTCAGAGGTGGCGAAACCCG
ACAGGACTATAAAGATACCAGGCGTTTCCCCCTGGAAGCTCCCTCGTGCGCTCTCCTGTTCCGACCCTGC
CGCTTACCGGATACCTGTCCGCCTTTCTCCCTTCGGGAAGCGTGGCGCTTTCTCATAGCTCACGCTGTAG
GTATCTCAGTTCGGTGTAGGTCGTTCGCTCCAAGCTGGGCTGTGTGCACGAACCCCCCGTTCAGCCCGAC
CGCTGCGCCTTATCCGGTAACTATCGTCTTGAGTCCAACCCGGTAAGACACGACTTATCGCCACTGGCAG
CAGCCACTGGTAACAGGATTAGCAGAGCGAGGTATGTAGGCGGTGCTACAGAGTTCTTGAAGTGGTGGCC
TAACTACGG
Features (pLannotate 1.2.2; 14 found; start..end, strand, type, name):
    320..1180    -  CDS            AmpR: β-lactamase; bla; confers resistance to ampicillin, carbenicillin, and related antibiotics
   1181..1285    -  promoter       AmpR promoter: bla
   1316..1785    +  LTR            LTR: long terminal repeat from Moloney murine leukemia virus
   1909..2183    +  misc_feature   MESV Ψ (fragment): packaging signal of murine embryonic stem cell virus
   2250..2666    +  CDS            gag (truncated): truncated Moloney murine leukemia virus (MMLV) gag gene lacking the start codon
   2684..3362    +  CDS            hmAzami-Green (fragment): humanized monomeric Azami-Green fluorescent protein mammalian codon-optimized
   3362..3396    +  misc_feature   MCS (fragment): multiple cloning site
   3401..4282    +  CDS            CCND1: CCND1_HUMAN - Also known as BCL1, PRAD1. Experimental evidence at protein level: Swiss-Prot protein existence level 1. Regulatory component of the cyclin D1-CDK4 (DC) complex that phosphorylates and inhibits members of the retinoblastoma (RB) protein family including RB1 and regulates the cell-cycle during G(1)/S transition. Phosphorylation of RB1 allows dissociation of the transcription factor E2F from the RB/E2F complex and the subsequent transcription of E2F target genes which are responsible for the progression through the G(1) phase. Hypophosphorylates RB1 in early G(1) phase. Cyclin D-CD
   4302..4631    +  promoter       SV40 promoter: SV40 enhancer and early promoter
   4641..5240    +  CDS            PuroR: puromycin N-acetyltransferase; pac from Streptomyces alboniger; confers resistance to puromycin
   5339..5460    +  LTR            3' LTR (ΔU3) (fragment): self-inactivating 3' long terminal repeat (LTR) from Moloney murine leukemia virus
   5461..5930    +  LTR            LTR: long terminal repeat from Moloney murine leukemia virus
   5996..6048    -  CDS            lacI (fragment): lac repressor; lacI; The lac repressor binds to the lac operator to inhibit transcription in E. coli. This inhibition can be relieved by adding lactose or isopropyl-β-D-thiogalactopyranoside (IPTG).
   6231..160     -  rep_origin     ori (across the origin): high-copy-number ColE1/pMB1/pBR322/pUC origin of replication
