[The description below was written by a language model from this plasmid's Addgene catalogue record and pLannotate feature annotations shown in this document.]
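Description:
mAzGreen-Cyclin D1 (HP) is a pBABE-based gammaretroviral expression plasmid of about 6.7 kb, designed for stable delivery of a fluorescently tagged human cyclin D1 mutant into mammalian cells. In bacteria it is maintained through a high-copy ColE1/pUC-type origin and selected with ampicillin via the β-lactamase gene. The retroviral portion is bounded by Moloney murine leukemia virus long terminal repeats and includes a packaging signal (annotated as an MESV Ψ fragment) followed by a truncated gag segment lacking its start codon. This extended packaging region allows the genomic RNA to be encapsidated when the viral proteins are supplied in trans by a packaging cell line. A short stretch next to the 3' LTR is annotated as a ΔU3 fragment, but a complete LTR follows it, consistent with the standard non-self-inactivating pBABE layout in which the LTR serves as the promoter.

The payload is a fusion of humanized monomeric Azami-Green (mAzGreen) at the N terminus, joined through a short multiple-cloning-site remnant to the human CCND1 (cyclin D1, also called BCL1 or PRAD1) coding sequence, and transcribed from the 5' LTR. The "HP" designation refers to three alanine substitutions, M56A, V60A and W63A; the record does not spell out their functional consequence. Downstream, an SV40 enhancer/early promoter drives puromycin N-acetyltransferase, so transduced cells can be selected with puromycin. The construct is used to express the green-fluorescent cyclin D1 mutant in mammalian cells by retroviral transduction. It was deposited in connection with work on a CDK-independent role of D-type cyclins in regulating DNA mismatch repair.
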