Addgene plasmid #215057: mAzGreen-Cyclin D1 (HP)
Purpose: Expresses mAzGreen-Cyclin D1 (HP) in mammalian cells from a retroviral vector.
Depositing lab: Michele Pagano. Depositing organization: NYU Grossman School of Medicine. Publication: CDK-independent role of D-type cyclins in regulating DNA mismatch repair. Rona G, Miwatani-Minter B, Zhang Q, Goldberg HV, Kerzhnerman MA, Howard JB, Simoneschi D, Lane E, Hobbs JW, Sassani E, Wang AA, Keegan S, Laverty DJ, Piett CG, Pongor LS, Xu ML, Andrade J, Thomas A, Sicinski P, Askenazi M, Ueberheide B, Fenyo D, Nagel ZD, Pagano M. Mol Cell. 2024 Feb 29:S1097-2765(24)00129-1. doi: 10.1016/j.molcel.2024.02.010. PubMed 38458201.
Backbone
  Vector backbone: pBABE
  Vector type: Mammalian Expression, Retroviral
  Selectable markers: Puromycin
Growth in bacteria
  Bacterial resistance: Ampicillin, 100 μg/mL
  Growth temperature: 37°C
  Growth strain: NEB Stable
  Copy number: High Copy
Gene/Insert
  Gene/Insert name: CCND1 (alt name: BCL1)
  Species: H. sapiens (human)
  Mutation: Cyclin D1(HP) denotes mutations M56A, V60A, and W63A.
  Entrez Gene: CCND1 (a.k.a. BCL1, D11S287E, PRAD1, U21B31)
  Promoter: LTR
  Tag / fusion protein: mAzGreen (N terminal on insert)
  Cloning method: Unknown
  Sequencing primers: 5′ pBABE 5'; 3′ pBABE 3'
Terms and licenses: Academic/Nonprofit Terms; Industry Terms: Not Available to Industry
How to cite: mAzGreen-Cyclin D1 (HP) was a gift from Michele Pagano (Addgene plasmid # 215057 ; http://n2t.net/addgene:215057 ; RRID:Addgene_215057)
